Addgene plasmid #12509: pET16B.Pfu
Purpose: Bacterial expression of Pfu DNA polymerase
Depositing lab: Sung-Hou Kim. Depositing organization: Lawrence Berkeley National Laboratory. Publication: Purification, crystallization and preliminary X-ray crystallographic analysis of Pyrococcus furiosus DNA polymerase. Goldman S, Kim R, Hung LW, Jancarik J, Kim SH. Acta Crystallogr D Biol Crystallogr. 1998 Sep 1. 54(Pt 5):986-8. 10.1107/S0907444998000353 PubMed 9757114.
Backbone
  Vector backbone: pET16b
  Backbone manufacturer: Novagen
  Backbone size w/o insert (bp): 5711
  Vector type: Bacterial Expression
Growth in bacteria
  Bacterial resistance: Ampicillin, 100 μg/mL
  Growth temperature: 37°C
  Growth strain: DH5alpha
  Copy number: High Copy
Gene/Insert
  Gene/Insert name: Pfu DNA polymerase
  Species: P. furiosus
  Insert size (bp): 2325
  Mutation: Y218H, Q462R, F533L, K559I and V683A (mutations were not intentional, but plasmid functions as described)
  GenBank ID: D12983
  Cloning method: Restriction Enzyme; 5′ cloning site NdeI (not destroyed); 3′ cloning site XhoI (not destroyed)
  Sequencing primers: 5′ TAATACGACTCACTATAGGG; 3′ GCTAGTTATTGCTCAGCGG
Terms and licenses: Academic/Nonprofit Terms; Industry Terms: Not Available to Industry
Depositor comments: Please note that the plasmid pET16B.Pfu contains an Ampicillin resistance marker, and the BL21 bacterial strain contains a plasmid, pSJS1240, that confers spectinomycin resistance and allows for expression of genes with rare codons. Addgene provides this plasmid in the DH5alpha bacterial strain. For expression, please transform BL21(DE3)Star bacterial cells with this plasmid and include pSJS1240 (Addgene plasmid number 12234), if necessary for expression of rare codons. Addgene's sequencing results found Y218H, Q462R, F533L, K559I and V683A mutations in the Pfu sequence when compared to GenBank entry D12983. These mutations were not intentional, but plasmid functions as described in the associated publication listed below.
How to cite: pET16B.Pfu was a gift from Sung-Hou Kim (Addgene plasmid # 12509 ; http://n2t.net/addgene:12509 ; RRID:Addgene_12509)
