[The description below was written by a language model from this plasmid's Addgene catalogue record, the feature table of its GenBank file and pLannotate feature annotations shown in this document.]
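Description:
pET16B.Pfu is a bacterial expression plasmid built on the Novagen pET16b backbone for producing DNA polymerase from the hyperthermophilic archaeon Pyrococcus furiosus in E. coli. It replicates from a pBR322/ColE1-type origin accompanied by the bom region and the rop gene, and is selected with ampicillin through the β-lactamase gene. The catalogue lists it as high copy, although rop is normally associated with restrained copy number. Several tetracycline-resistance fragments in the feature table are non-functional remnants of the pBR322 ancestry.

The 2,325 bp polymerase coding sequence was inserted between NdeI and XhoI sites, both retained, downstream of a T7 promoter fused to a lac operator and the strong T7 gene 10 ribosome binding site, and is followed by the T7 terminator. A plasmid-borne lacI gene supplies repressor, so transcription depends on T7 RNA polymerase in a DE3-type host and is induced with IPTG. A partial 875 nt GenBank record covering only the promoter-proximal region annotates an N-terminal 10xHis tag and a Factor Xa cleavage site ahead of the insert. The full-sequence annotation's short "capTEV" fragment at the same position most likely reflects this histidine stretch. The small "SET1" fragment lies after the polymerase gene, just before the terminator, and is probably a backbone sequence match.

Repository sequencing found five unintended substitutions relative to the reference sequence (Y218H, Q462R, F533L, K559I, V683A), but the plasmid is reported to function as described. The depositor notes that a companion spectinomycin-resistant plasmid supporting rare codon expression can be co-transformed if needed. The associated work used the protein for purification and crystallization.
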