Features (pLannotate 1.2.2; 20 found; start..end, strand, type, name):
    978..1055    -  promoter       lacI promoter: lacI
   1063..1342    -  CDS            TcR (fragment): tetracycline efflux protein; tet; confers resistance to tetracycline
   1364..1382    +  promoter       T7 promoter: promoter for bacteriophage T7 RNA polymerase
   1383..1407    +  protein_bind   lac operator: The lac repressor binds to the lac operator to inhibit transcription in E. coli. This inhibition can be relieved by adding lactose or isopropyl-β-D-thiogalactopyranoside (IPTG). lac repressor encoded by lacI
   1422..1444    +  RBS            RBS: efficient ribosome binding site from bacteriophage T7 gene 10 (Olins and Rangwala, 1989)
   1457..1474    +  CDS            capTEV™ (fragment): composite tag for in vivo biotinylation, TEV protease cleavage, and 6xHis tagging
   1514..3838    +  CDS            pol: DPOL_PYRFU - Experimental evidence at protein level: Swiss-Prot protein existence level 1. In addition to polymerase activity, this DNA polymerase exhibits 3' to 5' exonuclease activity. From Pyrococcus furiosus (strain ATCC 43587 / DSM 3638 / JCM 8422 / Vc1).
   3854..3903    +  CDS            SET1 (fragment): solubility-enhancement tag derived from T7 phage gene 10B
   3911..3958    +  terminator     T7 terminator: transcription terminator for bacteriophage T7 RNA polymerase
   3981..4085    -  CDS            TcR (fragment): tetracycline efflux protein; tet; confers resistance to tetracycline
   4133..4161    -  promoter       tet promoter: E. coli promoter for tetracycline efflux protein gene
   4274..4378    +  promoter       AmpR promoter: bla
   4379..5239    +  CDS            AmpR: β-lactamase; bla; confers resistance to ampicillin, carbenicillin, and related antibiotics
   5410..5998    +  rep_origin     ori: high-copy-number ColE1/pMB1/pBR322/pUC origin of replication
   6184..6323    -  misc_feature   bom: basis of mobility region from pBR322
   6425..6616    -  CDS            rop: Rop protein, which maintains plasmids at low copy number; rop
   6633..7013    +  CDS            YPB1_ECOLX: Protein predicted: Swiss-Prot protein existence level 4. From Escherichia coli.
   7255..7879    -  CDS            TcR (fragment): tetracycline efflux protein; tet; confers resistance to tetracycline
   7894..7915    -  protein_bind   CAP binding site: CAP binding activates transcription in the presence of cAMP. E. coli catabolite activator protein
   7928..977     -  CDS            lacI (across the origin): lac repressor; lacI; The lac repressor binds to the lac operator to inhibit transcription in E. coli. This inhibition can be relieved by adding lactose or isopropyl-β-D-thiogalactopyranoside (IPTG).
>Addgene plasmid #12509 | pET16B.Pfu | addgene full sequence | sequence record 352448 | Addgene NGS Result
CTTTTCACCAGTGAGACGGGCAACAGCTGATTGCCCTTCACCGCCTGGCCCTGAGAGAGTTGCAGCAAGC
GGTCCACGCTGGTTTGCCCCAGCAGGCGAAAATCCTGTTTGATGGTGGTTAACGGCGGGATATAACATGA
GCTGTCTTCGGTATCGTCGTATCCCACTACCGAGATATCCGCACCAACGCGCAGCCCGGACTCGGTAATG
GCGCGCATTGCGCCCAGCGCCATCTGATCGTTGGCAACCAGCATCGCAGTGGGAACGATGCCCTCATTCA
GCATTTGCATGGTTTGTTGAAAACCGGACATGGCACTCCAGTCGCCTTCCCGTTCCGCTATCGGCTGAAT
TTGATTGCGAGTGAGATATTTATGCCAGCCAGCCAGACGCAGACGCGCCGAGACAGAACTTAATGGGCCC
GCTAACAGCGCGATTTGCTGGTGACCCAATGCGACCAGATGCTCCACGCCCAGTCGCGTACCGTCTTCAT
GGGAGAAAATAATACTGTTGATGGGTGTCTGGTCAGAGACATCAAGAAATAACGCCGGAACATTAGTGCA
GGCAGCTTCCACAGCAATGGCATCCTGGTCATCCAGCGGATAGTTAATGATCAGCCCACTGACGCGTTGC
GCGAGAAGATTGTGCACCGCCGCTTTACAGGCTTCGACGCCGCTTCGTTCTACCATCGACACCACCACGC
TGGCACCCAGTTGATCGGCGCGAGATTTAATCGCCGCGACAATTTGCGACGGCGCGTGCAGGGCCAGACT
GGAGGTGGCAACGCCAATCAGCAACGACTGTTTGCCCGCCAGTTGTTGTGCCACGCGGTTGGGAATGTAA
TTCAGCTCCGCCATCGCCGCTTCCACTTTTTCCCGCGTTTTCGCAGAAACGTGGCTGGCCTGGTTCACCA
CGCGGGAAACGGTCTGATAAGAGACACCGGCATACTCTGCGACATCGTATAACGTTACTGGTTTCACATT
CACCACCCTGAATTGACTCTCTTCCGGGCGCTATCATGCCATACCGCGAAAGGTTTTGCGCCATTCGATG
GTGTCCGGGATCTCGACGCTCTCCCTTATGCGACTCCTGCATTAGGAAGCAGCCCAGTAGTAGGTTGAGG
CCGTTGAGCACCGCCGCCGCAAGGAATGGTGCATGCAAGGAGATGGCGCCCAACAGTCCCCCGGCCACGG
GGCCTGCCACCATACCCACGCCGAAACAAGCGCTCATGAGCCCGAAGTGGCGAGCCCGATCTTCCCCATC
GGTGATGTCGGCGATATAGGCGCCAGCAACCGCACCTGTGGCGCCGGTGATGCCGGCCACGATGCGTCCG
GCGTAGAGGATCGAGATCTCGATCCCGCGAAATTAATACGACTCACTATAGGGGAATTGTGAGCGGATAA
CAATTCCCCTCTAGAAATAATTTTGTTTAACTTTAAGAAGGAGATATACCATGGGCCATCATCATCATCA
TCATCATCATCATCACAGCAGCGGCCATATCGAAGGTCGTCATATGATTTTAGATGTGGATTACATAACT
GAAGAAGGAAAACCTGTTATTAGGCTATTCAAAAAAGAGAACGGAAAATTTAAGATAGAGCATGATAGAA
CTTTTAGACCATACATTTACGCTCTTCTCAGGGATGATTCAAAGATTGAAGAAGTTAAGAAAATAACGGG
GGAAAGGCATGGAAAGATTGTGAGAATTGTTGATGTAGAGAAGGTTGAGAAAAAGTTTCTCGGCAAGCCT
ATTACCGTGTGGAAACTTTATTTGGAACATCCCCAAGATGTTCCCACTATTAGAGAAAAAGTTAGAGAAC
ATCCAGCAGTTGTGGACATCTTCGAATACGATATTCCATTTGCAAAGAGATACCTCATCGACAAAGGCCT
AATACCAATGGAGGGGGAAGAAGAGCTAAAGATTCTTGCCTTCGATATAGAAACCCTCTATCACGAAGGA
GAAGAGTTTGGAAAAGGCCCAATTATAATGATTAGTTATGCAGATGAAAATGAAGCAAAGGTGATTACTT
GGAAAAACATAGATCTTCCATACGTTGAGGTTGTATCAAGCGAGAGAGAGATGATAAAGAGATTTCTCAG
GATTATCAGGGAGAAGGATCCTGACATTATAGTTACTTATAATGGAGACTCATTCGACTTCCCACATTTA
GCGAAAAGGGCAGAAAAACTTGGGATTAAATTAACCATTGGAAGAGATGGAAGCGAGCCCAAGATGCAGA
GAATAGGCGATATGACGGCTGTAGAAGTCAAGGGAAGAATACATTTCGACTTGTATCATGTAATAACAAG
GACAATAAATCTCCCAACATACACACTAGAGGCTGTATATGAAGCAATTTTTGGAAAGCCAAAGGAGAAG
GTATACGCCGACGAGATAGCAAAAGCCTGGGAAAGTGGAGAGAACCTTGAGAGAGTTGCCAAATACTCGA
TGGAAGATGCAAAGGCAACTTATGAACTCGGGAAAGAATTCCTTCCAATGGAAATTCAGCTTTCAAGATT
AGTTGGACAACCTTTATGGGATGTTTCAAGGTCAAGCACAGGGAACCTTGTAGAGTGGTTCTTACTTAGG
AAAGCCTACGAAAGAAACGAAGTAGCTCCAAACAAGCCAAGTGAAGAGGAGTATCAAAGAAGGCTCAGGG
AGAGCTACACAGGTGGATTCGTTAAAGAGCCAGAAAAGGGGTTGTGGGAAAACATAGTATACCTAGATTT
TAGAGCCCTATATCCCTCGATTATAATTACCCACAATGTTTCTCCCGATACTCTAAATCTTGAGGGATGC
AAGAACTATGATATCGCTCCTCAAGTAGGCCACAAGTTCTGCAAGGACATCCCTGGTTTTATACCAAGTC
TCTTGGGACATTTGTTAGAGGAAAGACGAAAGATTAAGACAAAAATGAAGGAAACTCAAGATCCTATAGA
AAAAATACTCCTTGACTATAGACAAAAAGCGATAAAACTCTTAGCAAATTCTTTCTACGGATATTATGGC
TATGCAAAAGCAAGATGGTACTGTAAGGAGTGTGCTGAGAGCGTTACTGCCTGGGGAAGAAAGTACATCG
AGTTAGTATGGAAGGAGCTCGAAGAAAAGCTTGGATTTAAAGTCCTCTACATTGACACTGATGGTCTCTA
TGCAACTATCCCAGGAGGAGAAAGTGAGGAAATAAAGATAAAGGCTCTAGAATTTGTAAAATACATAAAT
TCAAAGCTCCCTGGACTGCTAGAGCTTGAATATGAAGGGTTTTATAAGAGGGGATTCTTCGTTACGAAGA
AGAGGTATGCAGTAATAGATGAAGAAGGAAAAGTCATTACTCGTGGTTTAGAGATAGTTAGGAGAGATTG
GAGTGAAATTGCAAAAGAAACTCAAGCTAGAGTTTTGGAGACAATACTAAAACACGGAGATGTTGAAGAA
GCTGTGAGAATAGTAAAAGAAGTAATACAAAAGCTTGCCAATTATGAAATTCCACCAGAGAAGCTCGCAA
TATATGAGCAGATAACAAGACCATTACATGAGTATAAGGCGATAGGTCCTCACGTAGCTGCTGCAAAGAA
ACTAGCTGCTAAAGGAGTTAAAATAAAGCCAGGAATGGTAATTGGATACATAGTACTTAGAGGCGATGGT
CCAATTAGCAATAGGGCAATTCTAGCTGAGGAATACGATCCCAAAAAGCACAAGTATGACGCAGAATATT
ACATTGAGAACCAGGTTCTTCCAGCGGTACTTAGGATATTGGAGGGATTTGGATACAGAAAGGAAGACCT
CAGATACCAAAAGACAAGACAAGTCGGCCTAACTTCCTGGCTTAACATTAAAAAATCCTAGCTCGAGGAT
CCGGCTGCTAACAAAGCCCGAAAGGAAGCTGAGTTGGCTGCTGCCACCGCTGAGCAATAACTAGCATAAC
CCCTTGGGGCCTCTAAACGGGTCTTGAGGGGTTTTTTGCTGAAAGGAGGAACTATATCCGGATATCCCGC
AAGAGGCCCGGCAGTACCGGCATAACCAAGCCTATGCCTACAGCATCCAGGGTGACGGTGCCGAGGATGA
CGATGAGCGCATTGTTAGATTTCATACACGGTGCCTGACTGCGTTAGCAATTTAACTGTGATAAACTACC
GCATTAAAGCTTATCGATGATAAGCTGTCAAACATGAGAATTCTTGAAGACGAAAGGGCCTCGTGATACG
CCTATTTTTATAGGTTAATGTCATGATAATAATGGTTTCTTAGACGTCAGGTGGCACTTTTCGGGGAAAT
GTGCGCGGAACCCCTATTTGTTTATTTTTCTAAATACATTCAAATATGTATCCGCTCATGAGACAATAAC
CCTGATAAATGCTTCAATAATATTGAAAAAGGAAGAGTATGAGTATTCAACATTTCCGTGTCGCCCTTAT
TCCCTTTTTTGCGGCATTTTGCCTTCCTGTTTTTGCTCACCCAGAAACGCTGGTGAAAGTAAAAGATGCT
GAAGATCAGTTGGGTGCACGAGTGGGTTACATCGAACTGGATCTCAACAGCGGTAAGATCCTTGAGAGTT
TTCGCCCCGAAGAACGTTTTCCAATGATGAGCACTTTTAAAGTTCTGCTATGTGGCGCGGTATTATCCCG
TGTTGACGCCGGGCAAGAGCAACTCGGTCGCCGCATACACTATTCTCAGAATGACTTGGTTGAGTACTCA
CCAGTCACAGAAAAGCATCTTACGGATGGCATGACAGTAAGAGAATTATGCAGTGCTGCCATAACCATGA
GTGATAACACTGCGGCCAACTTACTTCTGACAACGATCGGAGGACCGAAGGAGCTAACCGCTTTTTTGCA
CAACATGGGGGATCATGTAACTCGCCTTGATCGTTGGGAACCGGAGCTGAATGAAGCCATACCAAACGAC
GAGCGTGACACCACGATGCCTGCAGCAATGGCAACAACGTTGCGCAAACTATTAACTGGCGAACTACTTA
CTCTAGCTTCCCGGCAACAATTAATAGACTGGATGGAGGCGGATAAAGTTGCAGGACCACTTCTGCGCTC
GGCCCTTCCGGCTGGCTGGTTTATTGCTGATAAATCTGGAGCCGGTGAGCGTGGGTCTCGCGGTATCATT
GCAGCACTGGGGCCAGATGGTAAGCCCTCCCGTATCGTAGTTATCTACACGACGGGGAGTCAGGCAACTA
TGGATGAACGAAATAGACAGATCGCTGAGATAGGTGCCTCACTGATTAAGCATTGGTAACTGTCAGACCA
AGTTTACTCATATATACTTTAGATTGATTTAAAACTTCATTTTTAATTTAAAAGGATCTAGGTGAAGATC
CTTTTTGATAATCTCATGACCAAAATCCCTTAACGTGAGTTTTCGTTCCACTGAGCGTCAGACCCCGTAG
AAAAGATCAAAGGATCTTCTTGAGATCCTTTTTTTCTGCGCGTAATCTGCTGCTTGCAAACAAAAAAACC
ACCGCTACCAGCGGTGGTTTGTTTGCCGGATCAAGAGCTACCAACTCTTTTTCCGAAGGTAACTGGCTTC
AGCAGAGCGCAGATACCAAATACTGTCCTTCTAGTGTAGCCGTAGTTAGGCCACCACTTCAAGAACTCTG
TAGCACCGCCTACATACCTCGCTCTGCTAATCCTGTTACCAGTGGCTGCTGCCAGTGGCGATAAGTCGTG
TCTTACCGGGTTGGACTCAAGACGATAGTTACCGGATAAGGCGCAGCGGTCGGGCTGAACGGGGGGTTCG
TGCACACAGCCCAGCTTGGAGCGAACGACCTACACCGAACTGAGATACCTACAGCGTGAGCTATGAGAAA
GCGCCACGCTTCCCGAAGGGAGAAAGGCGGACAGGTATCCGGTAAGCGGCAGGGTCGGAACAGGAGAGCG
CACGAGGGAGCTTCCAGGGGGAAACGCCTGGTATCTTTATAGTCCTGTCGGGTTTCGCCACCTCTGACTT
GAGCGTCGATTTTTGTGATGCTCGTCAGGGGGGCGGAGCCTATGGAAAAACGCCAGCAACGCGGCCTTTT
TACGGTTCCTGGCCTTTTGCTGGCCTTTTGCTCACATGTTCTTTCCTGCGTTATCCCCTGATTCTGTGGA
TAACCGTATTACCGCCTTTGAGTGAGCTGATACCGCTCGCCGCAGCCGAACGACCGAGCGCAGCGAGTCA
GTGAGCGAGGAAGCGGAAGAGCGCCTGATGCGGTATTTTCTCCTTACGCATCTGTGCGGTATTTCACACC
GCAATGGTGCACTCTCAGTACAATCTGCTCTGATGCCGCATAGTTAAGCCAGTATACACTCCGCTATCGC
TACGTGACTGGGTCATGGCTGCGCCCCGACACCCGCCAACACCCGCTGACGCGCCCTGACGGGCTTGTCT
GCTCCCGGCATCCGCTTACAGACAAGCTGTGACCGTCTCCGGGAGCTGCATGTGTCAGAGGTTTTCACCG
TCATCACCGAAACGCGCGAGGCAGCTGCGGTAAAGCTCATCAGCGTGGTCGTGAAGCGATTCACAGATGT
CTGCCTGTTCATCCGCGTCCAGCTCGTTGAGTTTCTCCAGAAGCGTTAATGTCTGGCTTCTGATAAAGCG
GGCCATGTTAAGGGCGGTTTTTTCCTGTTTGGTCACTGATGCCTCCGTGTAAGGGGGATTTCTGTTCATG
GGGGTAATGATACCGATGAAACGAGAGAGGATGCTCACGATACGGGTTACTGATGATGAACATGCCCGGT
TACTGGAACGTTGTGAGGGTAAACAACTGGCGGTATGGATGCGGCGGGACCAGAGAAAAATCACTCAGGG
TCAATGCCAGCGCTTCGTTAATACAGATGTAGGTGTTCCACAGGGTAGCCAGCAGCATCCTGCGATGCAG
ATCCGGAACATAATGGTGCAGGGCGCTGACTTCCGCGTTTCCAGACTTTACGAAACACGGAAACCGAAGA
CCATTCATGTTGTTGCTCAGGTCGCAGACGTTTTGCAGCAGCAGTCGCTTCACGTTCGCTCGCGTATCGG
TGATTCATTCTGCTAACCAGTAAGGCAACCCCGCCAGCCTAGCCGGGTCCTCAACGACAGGAGCACGATC
ATGCGCACCCGTGGCCAGGACCCAACGCTGCCCGAGATGCGCCGCGTGCGGCTGCTGGAGATGGCGGACG
CGATGGATATGTTCTGCCAAGGGTTGGTTTGCGCATTCACAGTTCTCCGCAAGAATTGATTGGCTCCAAT
TCTTGGAGTGGTGAATCCGTTAGCGAGGTGCCGCCGGCTTCCATTCAGGTCGAGGTGGCCCGGCTCCATG
CACCGCGACGCAACGCGGGGAGGCAGACAAGGTATAGGGCGGCGCCTACAATCCATGCCAACCCGTTCCA
TGTGCTCGCCGAGGCGGCATAAATCGCCGTGACGATCAGCGGTCCAATGATCGAAGTTAGGCTGGTAAGA
GCCGCGAGCGATCCTTGAAGCTGTCCCTGATGGTCGTCATCTACCTGCCTGGACAGCATGGCCTGCAACG
CGGGCATCCCGATGCCGCCGGAAGCGAGAAGAATCATAATGGGGAAGGCCATCCAGCCTCGCGTCGCGAA
CGCCAGCAAGACGTAGCCCAGCGCGTCGGCCGCCATGCCGGCGATAATGGCCTGCTTCTCGCCGAAACGT
TTGGTGGCGGGACCAGTGACGAAGGCTTGAGCGAGGGCGTGCAAGATTCCGAATACCGCAAGCGACAGGC
CGATCATCGTCGCGCTCCAGCGAAAGCGGTCCTCGCCGAAAATGACCCAGAGCGCTGCCGGCACCTGTCC
TACGAGTTGCATGATAAAGAAGACAGTCATAAGTGCGGCGACGATAGTCATGCCCCGCGCCCACCGGAAG
GAGCTGACTGGGTTGAAGGCTCTCAAGGGCATCGGTCGAGATCCCGGTGCCTAATGAGTGAGCTAACTTA
CATTAATTGCGTTGCGCTCACTGCCCGCTTTCCAGTCGGGAAACTGTCGTGCCAGCTGCATTAATGAATC
GGCCAACGCGCGGGGAGAGGCGGTTTGCGTATTGGGCGCCAGGGTGGTTTTT
