LOCUS       Exported 875 bp ds-DNA linear SYN 18-MAY-2021
DEFINITION  Bacterial expression of Pfu DNA polymerase.
ACCESSION   .
VERSION     .
KEYWORDS    pET16B.Pfu
SOURCE      synthetic DNA construct
  ORGANISM  synthetic DNA construct
REFERENCE   1 (bases 1 to 875)
  AUTHORS   Goldman S, Kim R, Hung LW, Jancarik J, Kim SH
  TITLE     Purification, crystallization and preliminary X-ray crystallographic
            analysis of Pyrococcus furiosus DNA polymerase.
  JOURNAL   Acta Crystallogr D Biol Crystallogr. 1998 Sep 1. 54(Pt 5):986-8.
  PUBMED    9757114
REFERENCE   2 (bases 1 to 875)
  AUTHORS   .
  TITLE     Direct Submission
  JOURNAL   Exported May 18, 2021 from SnapGene Server 1.1.58
            http://www.snapgene.com
FEATURES             Location/Qualifiers
     source          1..875
                     /organism="synthetic DNA construct"
                     /mol_type="other DNA"
     primer_bind     52..71
                     /label=T7
                     /note="T7 promoter, forward primer"
     promoter        52..70
                     /label=T7 promoter
                     /note="promoter for bacteriophage T7 RNA polymerase"
     protein_bind    71..95
                     /label=lac operator
                     /bound_moiety="lac repressor encoded by lacI"
                     /note="The lac repressor binds to the lac operator to
                     inhibit transcription in E. coli. This inhibition can be
                     relieved by adding lactose or
                     isopropyl-beta-D-thiogalactopyranoside (IPTG)."
     RBS             110..132
                     /note="efficient ribosome binding site from bacteriophage
                     T7 gene 10 (Olins and Rangwala, 1989)"
     CDS             145..174
                     /codon_start=1
                     /product="10xHis affinity tag"
                     /label=10xHis
                     /translation="HHHHHHHHHH"
     CDS             187..198
                     /codon_start=1
                     /product="Factor Xa recognition and cleavage site"
                     /label=Factor Xa site
                     /translation="IEGR"
ORIGIN
        1 ccggccacga tgcgtccggc gtagaggatc gagatctcga tcccgcgaaa ttaatacgac
       61 tcactatagg ggaattgtga gcggataaca attcccctct agaaataatt ttgtttaact
      121 ttaagaagga gatataccat gggccatcat catcatcatc atcatcatca tcacagcagc
      181 ggccatatcg aaggtcgtca tatgatttta gatgtggatt acataactga agaaggaaaa
      241 cctgttatta ggctattcaa aaaagagaac ggaaaattta agatagagca tgatagaact
      301 tttagaccat acatttacgc tcttctcagg gatgattcaa agattgaaga agttaagaaa
      361 ataacggggg aaaggcatgg aaagattgtg agaattgttg atgtagagaa ggttgagaaa
      421 aagtttctcg gcaagcctat taccgtgtgg aaactttatt tggaacatcc ccaagatgtt
      481 cccactatta gagaaaaagt tagagaacat ccagcagttg tggacatctt cgaatacgat
      541 attccatttg caaagagata cctcatcgac aaaggcctaa taccaatgga gggggaagaa
      601 gagctaaaga ttcttgcctt cgatatagaa accctctatc acgaaggaga agagtttgga
      661 aaaggcccaa ttataatgat tagttatgca gatgaaaatg aagcaaaggt gattacttgg
      721 aaaaacatag atcttccata cgttgaggtt gtatcaagcg agagagagat gataaagaga
      781 tttctcagga ttatcaggga gaaggatcct gacattatag ttacttataa tggagactca
      841 ttcgacttcc cacatttagc gaaaagggca gaaaa
//
