>Addgene plasmid #12509 | pET16B.Pfu | addgene partial sequence | sequence record 44257 | Pfu-F 5'-agctccaaacaagccaagtg-3'
CACAGGTGGATTCGTTAAAGAGCCAGAAAAGGGGTTGTGGGAAAACATAGTATACCTAGATTTTAGAGCC
CTATATCCCTCGATTATAATTACCCACAATGTTTCTCCCGATACTCTAAATCTTGAGGGATGCAAGAACT
ATGATATCGCTCCTCAAGTAGGCCACAAGTTCTGCAAGGACATCCCTGGTTTTATACCAAGTCTCTTGGG
ACATTTGTTAGAGGAAAGACGAAAGATTAAGACAAAAATGAAGGAAACTCAAGATCCTATAGAAAAAATA
CTCCTTGACTATAGACAAAAAGCGATAAAACTCTTAGCAAATTCTTTCTACGGATATTATGGCTATGCAA
AAGCAAGATGGTACTGTAAGGAGTGTGCTGAGAGCGTTACTGCCTGGGGAAGAAAGTACATCGAGTTAGT
ATGGAAGGAGCTCGAAGAAAAGCTTGGATTTAAAGTCCTCTACATTGACACTGATGGTCTCTATGCAACT
ATCCCAGGAGGAGAAAGTGAGGAAATAAAGATAAAGGCTCTAGAATTTGTAAAATACATAAATTCAAAGC
TCCCTGGACTGCTAGAGCTTGAATATGAAGGGTTTTATAAGAGGGGATTCTTCGTTACGAAGAAGAGGTA
TGCAGTAATAGATGAAGAAGGAAAAGTCATTACTCGTGGTTTAGAGATAGTTAGGAGAGATTGGAGTGAA
ATTGCAAAAGAAACTCAAGCTAGAGTTTTGGAGACAATACTAAAACACGGAGATGTTGAAGAAGCTGTGA
GAATAGTAAAAGAAGTAATACAAAAGCTTGCCAATTATGAAATTCCACCAGAGAAGCTCGCAATATATGA
GCAGATAACAAGACCATTACATGAGTATAAGGCGATAGGTCCTCACGTAGCTGCTGC
