>Addgene plasmid #12509 | pET16B.Pfu | addgene partial sequence | sequence record 93990 | T7 5'-TAATACGACTCACTATAGGG-3'
ACTTTAAGAAGGAGATATACCATGGGCCATCATCATCATCATCATCATCATCATCACAGCAGCGGCCATA
TCGAAGGTCGTCATATGATTTTAGATGTGGATTACATAACTGAAGAAGGAAAACCTGTTATTAGGCTATT
CAAAAAAGAGAACGGAAAATTTAAGATAGAGCATGATAGAACTTTTAGACCATACATTTACGCTCTTCTC
AGGGATGATTCAAAGATTGAAGAAGTTAAGAAAATAACGGGGGAAAGGCATGGAAAGATTGTGAGAATTG
TTGATGTAGAGAAGGTTGAGAAAAAGTTTCTCGGCAAGCCTATTACCGTGTGGAAACTTTATTTGGAACA
TCCCCAAGATGTTCCCACTATTAGAGAAAAAGTTAGAGAACATCCAGCAGTTGTGGACATCTTCGAATAC
GATATTCCATTTGCAAAGAGATACCTCATCGACAAAGGCCTAATACCAATGGAGGGGGAAGAAGAGCTAA
AGATTCTTGCCTTCGATATAGAAACCCTCTATCACGAAGGAGAAGAGTTTGGAAAAGGCCCAATTATAAT
GATTAGTTATGCAGATGAAAATGAAGCAAAGGTGATTACTTGGAAAAACATAGATCTTCCATACGTTGAG
GTTGTATCAAGCGAGAGAGAGATGATAAAGAGATTTCTCAGGATTATCAGGGAGAAGGATCCTGACATTA
TAGTTACTTATAATGGAGACTCATTCGACTTCCCACATTTAGCGAAAAGGGCAGAAAAACTTGGG
