>Addgene plasmid #12509 | pET16B.Pfu | addgene partial sequence | sequence record 93991 | T7term 5'-GCTAGTTATTGCTCAGCGG-3'
TAGCAGCCGGATCCTCGAGCTAGGATTTTTTAATGTTAAGCCAGGAAGTTAGGCCGACTTGTCTTGTCTT
TTGGTATCTGAGGTCTTCCTTTCTGTATCCAAATCCCTCCAATATCCTAAGTACCGCTGGAAGAACCTGG
TTCTCAATGTAATATTCTGCGTCATACTTGTGCTTTTTGGGATCGTATTCCTCAGCTAGAATTGCCCTAT
TGCTAATTGGACCATCGCCTCTAAGTACTATGTATCCAATTACCATTCCTGGCTTTATTTTAACTCCTTT
AGCAGCTAGTTTCTTTGCAGCAGCTACGTGAGGACCTATCGCCTTATACTCATGTAATGGTCTTGTTATC
TGCTCATATATTGCGAGCTTCTCTGGTGGAATTTCATAATTGGCAAGCTTTTGTATTACTTCTTTTACTA
TTCTCACAGCTTCTTCAACATCTCCGTGTTTTAGTATTGTCTCCAAAACTCTAGCTTGAGTTTCTTTTGC
AATTTCACTCCAATCTCTCCTAACTATCTCTAAACCACGAGTAATGACTTTTCCTTCTTCATCTATTACT
GCATACCTCTTCTTCGTAACGAAGAATCCCCTCTTATAAAACCCTTCATATTCAAGCTCTAGCAGTCCAG
GGAGCTTTGAATTTATGTATTTTACAAATTCTAGAGCCTTTATCTTTATTTCCTCACTTTCTCCTCCTGG
GATAGTTGCATAGAGACCATCAGTGTCAATGTAGAGGACTTTAAATCCAAGCTTTTCTTCGA
